Addgene plasmid #229435: sgMARK2-R-2
Purpose: knockout of MARK2
Depositing lab: Christopher Vakoc. Depositing organization: Cold Spring Harbor Laboratory. Publication: MARK2/MARK3 kinases are catalytic co-dependencies of YAP/TAZ in human cancer. Klingbeil O, Skopelitis D, Tonelli C, Yoshimoto T, Alpsoy A, Panepinto MC, Minicozzi F, Merrill JR, Cafiero AM, Aggarwal D, Russo S, Ha T, Demerdash OE, Wee TL, Spector DL, Lyons SK, Tuveson DA, Cifani P, Vakoc CR. Cancer Discov. 2024 Jul 26. doi: 10.1158/2159-8290.CD-23-1529. PubMed 39058094.
Backbone
  Vector backbone: LentiVi
  Vector type: Mammalian Expression, Lentiviral, CRISPR
  Selectable markers: Blasticidin ; GFP-P2A-BlastR
Growth in bacteria
  Bacterial resistance: Ampicillin, 100 μg/mL
  Growth temperature: 37°C
  Growth strain: NEB Stable
  Copy number: High Copy
Gene/Insert
  Gene/Insert name: sgMARK2-R-2
  gRNA/shRNA sequence: CACTAGCGTACTCCATGACA;TTGCGGTCAGGTCACGCCGC
  Species: H. sapiens (human)
  Entrez Gene: MARK2 (a.k.a. EMK-1, EMK1, PAR-1, Par-1b, Par1b)
  Promoter: hU6;bU6;EFS
  Cloning method: Gibson Cloning
Terms and licenses: Academic/Nonprofit Terms; Industry Terms: Not Available to Industry
How to cite: sgMARK2-R-2 was a gift from Christopher Vakoc (Addgene plasmid # 229435 ; http://n2t.net/addgene:229435 ; RRID:Addgene_229435)
