[The description below was written by a language model from this plasmid's Addgene catalogue record and pLannotate feature annotations shown in this document.]
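Description:
sgMARK2-R-2 is a third-generation, self-inactivating lentiviral CRISPR guide vector built on the LentiVi backbone and designed to knock out human MARK2, a kinase also known as PAR-1b/EMK1. It carries two guide RNAs in tandem. According to the catalogue entry, one is driven by a human U6 promoter and the other by a bovine U6 promoter. The feature table annotates only the human U6 element, but it shows two separate S. pyogenes tracrRNA scaffold fragments, consistent with a dual-guide cassette whose second promoter went unrecognised by the annotation software. No Cas9 coding sequence is annotated, so the nuclease must be supplied separately, for example from Cas9-expressing target cells.

Downstream of the guide cassette and the cPPT/CTS, an EFS (EF-1α core) promoter drives EGFP linked through a P2A peptide to the blasticidin S deaminase gene. Transduced cells can therefore be tracked by green fluorescence and selected with blasticidin from a single transcript, which is stabilised by a WPRE. The viral framework comprises an RSV promoter fused to a truncated HIV-1 5' LTR, allowing Tat-independent genomic RNA production, along with the Ψ packaging signal, a partial gag sequence, the RRE and a ΔU3 3' LTR that inactivates LTR promoter activity after integration. An SV40 poly(A) signal and SV40 origin lie outside the provirus.

In bacteria the plasmid is maintained through a high-copy pUC-type origin with ampicillin resistance, and an f1 origin is also present. The construct was deposited in connection with work on MARK2/MARK3 kinase dependencies in YAP/TAZ-driven human cancers.
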