Features (pLannotate 1.2.2; 29 found; start..end, strand, type, name):
      5..231     +  promoter       RSV promoter: Rous sarcoma virus enhancer/promoter
    232..412     +  LTR            5' LTR (truncated): truncated 5' long terminal repeat (LTR) from HIV-1
    459..584     +  misc_feature   HIV-1 Ψ: packaging signal of human immunodeficiency virus type 1
    568..931     +  CDS            HIV-1 gag (fragment): gag protein from human immunodeficiency virus 1; gag
   1077..1310    +  misc_feature   RRE: The Rev response element (RRE) of HIV-1 allows for Rev-dependent mRNA export from the nucleus to the cytoplasm.
   1687..1713    +  CDS            Rev (fragment): human immunodeficiency virus 1 (HIV-1) Rev protein; rev; enhances nuclear export of unspliced and incompletely spliced viral mRNAs
   1717..1957    +  promoter       U6 promoter: RNA polymerase III promoter for human U6 snRNA
   2010..2048    +  misc_RNA       tracrRNA (fragment): trans-activating CRISPR RNA for the Streptococcus pyogenes CRISPR/Cas9 system
   2420..2463    +  misc_RNA       tracrRNA (fragment): trans-activating CRISPR RNA for the Streptococcus pyogenes CRISPR/Cas9 system
   2546..2663    +  misc_feature   cPPT/CTS: central polypurine tract and central termination sequence of HIV-1
   2732..2943    +  promoter       EF-1α core promoter: core promoter for human elongation factor EF-1α
   2996..3712    +  CDS            EGFP: EGFP is a basic (constitutively fluorescent) green fluorescent protein published in 1996, derived from Aequorea victoria. It is reported to be a rapidly-maturing weak dimer with moderate acid sensitivity.
   3785..4204    +  CDS            bsr: BSR_BACCE - Experimental evidence at protein level: Swiss-Prot protein existence level 1. Catalyzes the deamination of the cytosine moiety of the antibiotics blasticidin S, cytomycin and acetylblasticidin S. From Bacillus cereus.
   4229..4817    +  misc_feature   WPRE: woodchuck hepatitis virus posttranscriptional regulatory element
   4868..4887    +  misc_feature   cPPT/CTS (fragment): central polypurine tract and central termination sequence of HIV-1
   4889..5122    +  LTR            3' LTR (ΔU3): self-inactivating 3' long terminal repeat (LTR) from HIV-1
   5200..5321    +  polyA_signal   SV40 poly(A) signal: SV40 polyadenylation signal
   5361..5496    +  rep_origin     SV40 ori: SV40 origin of replication
   5517..5535    -  promoter       T7 promoter: promoter for bacteriophage T7 RNA polymerase
   5543..5698    +  CDS            lacZα (fragment): LacZα fragment of β-galactosidase; lacZ fragment
   5703..6131    +  rep_origin     f1 ori (sequence partly withheld): f1 bacteriophage origin of replication; arrow indicates direction of (+) strand synthesis
   6184..6288    +  promoter       AmpR promoter: bla
   6289..7149    +  CDS            AmpR: β-lactamase; bla; confers resistance to ampicillin, carbenicillin, and related antibiotics
   7320..7908    +  rep_origin     ori: high-copy-number ColE1/pMB1/pBR322/pUC origin of replication
   8091..8183    +  CDS            lacI (fragment): lac repressor; lacI; The lac repressor binds to the lac operator to inhibit transcription in E. coli. This inhibition can be relieved by adding lactose or isopropyl-β-D-thiogalactopyranoside (IPTG).
   8196..8217    +  protein_bind   CAP binding site: CAP binding activates transcription in the presence of cAMP. E. coli catabolite activator protein
   8232..8262    +  promoter       lac promoter: promoter for the E. coli lac operon
   8270..8286    +  protein_bind   lac operator: The lac repressor binds to the lac operator to inhibit transcription in E. coli. This inhibition can be relieved by adding lactose or isopropyl-β-D-thiogalactopyranoside (IPTG). lac repressor encoded by lacI
   8331..8349    +  promoter       T3 promoter: promoter for bacteriophage T3 RNA polymerase
>Addgene plasmid #229435 | sgMARK2-R-2 | addgene full sequence | sequence record 456439 | Addgene NGS Result
TTAATGTAGTCTTATGCAATACTCTTGTAGTCTTGCAACATGGTAACGATGAGTTAGCAACATGCCTTAC
AAGGAGAGAAAAAGCACCGTGCATGCCGATTGGTGGAAGTAAGGTGGTACGATCGTGCCTTATTAGGAAG
GCAACAGACGGGTCTGACATGGATTGGACGAACCACTGAATTGCCGCATTGCAGAGATATTGTATTTAAG
TGCCTAGCTCGATACATAAACGGGTCTCTCTGGTTAGACCAGATCTGAGCCTGGGAGCTCTCTGGCTAAC
TAGGGAACCCACTGCTTAAGCCTCAATAAAGCTTGCCTTGAGTGCTTCAAGTAGTGTGTGCCCGTCTGTT
GTGTGACTCTGGTAACTAGAGATCCCTCAGACCCTTTTAGTCAGTGTGGAAAATCTCTAGCAGTGGCGCC
CGAACAGGGACTTGAAAGCGAAAGGGAAACCAGAGGAGCTCTCTCGACGCAGGACTCGGCTTGCTGAAGC
GCGCACGGCAAGAGGCGAGGGGCGGCGACTGGTGAGTACGCCAAAAATTTTGACTAGCGGAGGCTAGAAG
GAGAGAGATGGGTGCGAGAGCGTCAGTATTAAGCGGGGGAGAATTAGATCGCGATGGGAAAAAATTCGGT
TAAGGCCAGGGGGAAAGAAAAAATATAAATTAAAACATATAGTATGGGCAAGCAGGGAGCTAGAACGATT
CGCAGTTAATCCTGGCCTGTTAGAAACATCAGAAGGCTGTAGACAAATACTGGGACAGCTACAACCATCC
CTTCAGACAGGATCAGAAGAACTTAGATCATTATATAATACAGTAGCAACCCTCTATTGTGTGCATCAAA
GGATAGAGATAAAAGACACCAAGGAAGCTTTAGACAAGATAGAGGAAGAGCAAAACAAAAGTAAGACCAC
CGCACAGCAAGCGGCCGCTGATCTTCAGACCTGGAGGAGGAGATATGAGGGACAATTGGAGAAGTGAATT
ATATAAATATAAAGTAGTAAAAATTGAACCATTAGGAGTAGCACCCACCAAGGCAAAGAGAAGAGTGGTG
CAGAGAGAAAAAAGAGCAGTGGGAATAGGAGCTTTGTTCCTTGGGTTCTTGGGAGCAGCAGGAAGCACTA
TGGGCGCAGCGTCAATGACGCTGACGGTACAGGCCAGACAATTATTGTCTGGTATAGTGCAGCAGCAGAA
CAATTTGCTGAGGGCTATTGAGGCGCAACAGCATCTGTTGCAACTCACAGTCTGGGGCATCAAGCAGCTC
CAGGCAAGAATCCTGGCTGTGGAAAGATACCTAAAGGATCAACAGCTCCTGGGGATTTGGGGTTGCTCTG
GAAAACTCATTTGCACCACTGCTGTGCCTTGGAATGCTAGTTGGAGTAATAAATCTCTGGAACAGATTTG
GAATCACACGACCTGGATGGAGTGGGACAGAGAAATTAACAATTACACAAGCTTAATACACTCCTTAATT
GAAGAATCGCAAAACCAGCAAGAAAAGAATGAACAAGAATTATTGGAATTAGATAAATGGGCAAGTTTGT
GGAATTGGTTTAACATAACAAATTGGCTGTGGTATATAAAATTATTCATAATGATAGTAGGAGGCTTGGT
AGGTTTAAGAATAGTTTTTGCTGTACTTTCTATAGTGAATAGAGTTAGGCAGGGATATTCACCATTATCG
TTTCAGACCCACCTCCCAACCCCGAGGGGACCCAGAGAGGGCCTATTTCCCATGATTCCTTCATATTTGC
ATATACGATACAAGGCTGTTAGAGAGATAATTAGAATTAATTTGACTGTAAACACAAAGATATTAGTACA
AAATACGTGACGTAGAAAGTAATAATTTCTTGGGTAGTTTGCAGTTTTAAAATTATGTTTTAAAATGGAC
TATCATATGCTTACCGTAACTTGAAAGTATTTCGATTTCTTGGCTTTATATATCTTGTGGAAAGGACGAA
ACACCGCACTAGCGTACTCCATGACAGTTTCAGAGCTATGCACAAGAGTGCATAGCAAGTTGAAATAAGG
CTAGTCCGTTATCAACTTTGCTGGAAACAGCAAAGTGGCACCGAGTCGGTGCTTTTTTTGCGTGACCGAG
CTTGTCTGCCCGCGCAGTCCACTAGACAGACGCGCAGAGGTCGGGCGGGCCTAGGGCCAATTTCCCATGG
TTCCCTTCATTTGCATATATGATGTAATAAGGTTATGGAGACTATTAAACTTAGCCCTAATCAAACTATA
TGATGATAATGTGTGTGGTACAAAAGGTCATAACTTATTATATACTTTGAAACTTAAAAAAGGGTTACAG
TTTAGTCACCATAACTGTAAAATTTTTTCTATTCTTAGCTTTATATAGTTCTTGAGAGGCCATGTTTATC
GTTGCGGTCAGGTCACGCCGCGTTTAAGAGCTATGCTGGAAACAGCATAGCAAGTTTAAATAAGGCTAGT
CCGTTATCAACTTTGCTGGAAACAGCAAAGTGGCACCGAGTCGGTGCTTTTTTTGAATTCTAGATCTTGA
GACAAATGGCAGTATTCATCCACAATTTTAAAAGAAAAGGGGGGATTGGGGGGTACAGTGCAGGGGAAAG
AATAGTAGACATAATAGCAACAGACATACAAACTAAAGAATTACAAAAACAAATTACAAAAATTCAAAAT
TTTCGGGTTTATTACAGGGACAGCAGAGATCCACTTTGGCGCCGGCTCGAGTGGCTCCGGTGCCCGTCAG
TGGGCAGAGCGCACATCGCCCACAGTCCCCGAGAAGTTGGGGGGAGGGGTCGGCAATTGAACCGGTGCCT
AGAGAAGGTGGCGCGGGGTAAACTGGGAAAGTGATGTCGTGTACTGGCTCCGCCTTTTTCCCGAGGGTGG
GGGAGAACCGTATATAAGTGCAGTAGTCGCCGTGAACGTTCTTTTTCGCAACGGGTTTGCCGCCAGAACA
CAGGTGTCGTGACGCGGGATCCGCCACCATGGATTACAAAGACGATGACGATAAGATGGTGAGCAAGGGC
GAGGAGCTGTTCACCGGGGTGGTGCCCATCCTGGTCGAGCTGGACGGCGACGTAAACGGCCACAAGTTCA
GCGTGTCCGGCGAGGGCGAGGGCGATGCCACCTACGGCAAGCTGACCCTGAAGTTCATCTGCACCACCGG
CAAGCTGCCCGTGCCCTGGCCCACCCTCGTGACCACCCTGACCTACGGCGTGCAGTGCTTCAGCCGCTAC
CCCGACCACATGAAGCAGCACGACTTCTTCAAGTCCGCCATGCCCGAAGGCTACGTCCAGGAGCGCACCA
TCTTCTTCAAGGACGACGGCAACTACAAGACCCGCGCCGAGGTGAAGTTCGAGGGCGACACCCTGGTGAA
CCGCATCGAGCTGAAGGGCATCGACTTCAAGGAGGACGGCAACATCCTGGGGCACAAGCTGGAGTACAAC
TACAACAGCCACAACGTCTATATCATGGCCGACAAGCAGAAGAACGGCATCAAGGTGAACTTCAAGATCC
GCCACAACATCGAGGACGGCAGCGTGCAGCTCGCCGACCACTACCAGCAGAACACCCCCATCGGCGACGG
CCCCGTGCTGCTGCCCGACAACCACTACCTGAGCACCCAGTCCGCCCTGAGCAAAGACCCCAACGAGAAG
CGCGATCACATGGTCCTGCTGGAGTTCGTGACCGCCGCCGGGATCACTCTCGGCATGGACGAGCTGTACA
AGGCTAGCGGCAGCGGCGCCACCAACTTCAGCCTGCTGAAGCAGGCCGGCGACGTGGAGGAGAACCCCGG
CCCCATGAAGACCTTCAACATCTCTCAGCAGGACCTTGAGCTGGTGGAAGTTGCCACTGAGAAAATCACC
ATGCTCTATGAGGACAACAAGCACCATGTTGGTGCTGCCATCAGGACCAAGACAGGAGAAATCATCTCTG
CTGTCCACATTGAAGCCTACATTGGCAGGGTCACTGTGTGTGCAGAGGCCATTGCCATTGGGTCTGCAGT
CTCCAATGGGCAGAAGGACTTTGACACCATTGTGGCTGTGAGGCACCCCTACAGTGATGAGGTGGACAGG
TCCATCAGAGTGGTGTCCCCCTGTGGCATGTGCAGGGAGCTCATCTCAGACTATGCCCCTGATTGCTTTG
TTCTGATTGAGATGAATGGCAAGCTGGTCAAGACAACCATTGAGGAGCTGATTCCACTGAAATACACCAG
AAACTAAAAGTAGACGCGTTAAGTCGACAATCAACCTCTGGATTACAAAATTTGTGAAAGATTGACTGGT
ATTCTTAACTATGTTGCTCCTTTTACGCTATGTGGATACGCTGCTTTAATGCCTTTGTATCATGCTATTG
CTTCCCGTATGGCTTTCATTTTCTCCTCCTTGTATAAATCCTGGTTGCTGTCTCTTTATGAGGAGTTGTG
GCCCGTTGTCAGGCAACGTGGCGTGGTGTGCACTGTGTTTGCTGACGCAACCCCCACTGGTTGGGGCATT
GCCACCACCTGTCAGCTCCTTTCCGGGACTTTCGCTTTCCCCCTCCCTATTGCCACGGCGGAACTCATCG
CCGCCTGCCTTGCCCGCTGCTGGACAGGGGCTCGGCTGTTGGGCACTGACAATTCCGTGGTGTTGTCGGG
GAAATCATCGTCCTTTCCTTGGCTGCTCGCCTGTGTTGCCACCTGGATTCTGCGCGGGACGTCCTTCTGC
TACGTCCCTTCGGCCCTCAATCCAGCGGACCTTCCTTCCCGCGGCCTGCTGCCGGCTCTGCGGCCTCTTC
CGCGTCTTCGCCTTCGCCCTCAGACGAGTCGGATCTCCCTTTGGGCCGCCTCCCCGCGTCGACTTTAAGA
CCAATGACTTACAAGGCAGCTGTAGATCTTAGCCACTTTTTAAAAGAAAAGGGGGGACTGGAAGGGCTAA
TTCACTCCCAACGAAGACAAGATCTGCTTTTTGCTTGTACTGGGTCTCTCTGGTTAGACCAGATCTGAGC
CTGGGAGCTCTCTGGCTAACTAGGGAACCCACTGCTTAAGCCTCAATAAAGCTTGCCTTGAGTGCTTCAA
GTAGTGTGTGCCCGTCTGTTGTGTGACTCTGGTAACTAGAGATCCCTCAGACCCTTTTAGTCAGTGTGGA
AAATCTCTAGCAGTACGTATAGTAGTTCATGTCATCTTATTATTCAGTATTTATAACTTGCAAAGAAATG
AATATCAGAGAGTGAGAGGAACTTGTTTATTGCAGCTTATAATGGTTACAAATAAAGCAATAGCATCACA
AATTTCACAAATAAAGCATTTTTTTCACTGCATTCTAGTTGTGGTTTGTCCAAACTCATCAATGTATCTT
ATCATGTCTGGCTCTAGCTATCCCGCCCCTAACTCCGCCCATCCCGCCCCTAACTCCGCCCAGTTCCGCC
CATTCTCCGCCCCATGGCTGACTAATTTTTTTTATTTATGCAGAGGCCGAGGCCGCCTCGGCCTCTGAGC
TATTCCAGAAGTAGTGAGGAGGCTTTTTTGGAGGCCTAGGGACGTACCCAATTCGCCCTATAGTGAGTCG
TATTACGCGCGCTCACTGGCCGTCGTTTTACAACGTCGTGACTGGGAAAACCCTGGCGTTACCCAACTTA
ATCGCCTTGCAGCACATCCCCCTTTCGCCAGCTGGCGTAATAGCGAAGAGGCCCGCACCGATCGCCCTTC
CCAACAGTTGCGCAGCCTGAATGGCGAATGGG
[124 nt withheld, positions 5703-5826]
C
[91 nt withheld, positions 5828-5918]
A
[49 nt withheld, positions 5920-5968]
CCTTTGACGTTGGAGTCCACGTTCTTT
[37 nt withheld, positions 5996-6032]
ACCCTATCTCGGTCTATTCTTTTGATTTATAAGGGATTTTGCCGATTTCGGCCTATTGGTTAAAAAATGA
GCTGATTTAACAAAAATTTAACGCGAATTTTAACAAAATATTAACGCTTACAATTTAGGTGGCACTTTTC
GGGGAAATGTGCGCGGAACCCCTATTTGTTTATTTTTCTAAATACATTCAAATATGTATCCGCTCATGAG
ACAATAACCCTGATAAATGCTTCAATAATATTGAAAAAGGAAGAGTATGAGTATTCAACATTTCCGTGTC
GCCCTTATTCCCTTTTTTGCGGCATTTTGCCTTCCTGTTTTTGCTCACCCAGAAACGCTGGTGAAAGTAA
AAGATGCTGAAGATCAGTTGGGTGCACGAGTGGGTTACATCGAACTGGATCTCAACAGCGGTAAGATCCT
TGAGAGTTTTCGCCCCGAAGAACGTTTTCCAATGATGAGCACTTTTAAAGTTCTGCTATGTGGCGCGGTA
TTATCCCGTATTGACGCCGGGCAAGAGCAACTCGGTCGCCGCATACACTATTCTCAGAATGACTTGGTTG
AGTACTCACCAGTCACAGAAAAGCATCTTACGGATGGCATGACAGTAAGAGAATTATGCAGTGCTGCCAT
AACCATGAGTGATAACACTGCGGCCAACTTACTTCTGACAACGATCGGAGGACCGAAGGAGCTAACCGCT
TTTTTGCACAACATGGGGGATCATGTAACTCGCCTTGATCGTTGGGAACCGGAGCTGAATGAAGCCATAC
CAAACGACGAGCGTGACACCACGATGCCTGTAGCAATGGCAACAACGTTGCGCAAACTATTAACTGGCGA
ACTACTTACTCTAGCTTCCCGGCAACAATTAATAGACTGGATGGAGGCGGATAAAGTTGCAGGACCACTT
CTGCGCTCGGCCCTTCCGGCTGGCTGGTTTATTGCTGATAAATCTGGAGCCGGTGAGCGTGGGTCTCGCG
GTATCATTGCAGCACTGGGGCCAGATGGTAAGCCCTCCCGTATCGTAGTTATCTACACGACGGGGAGTCA
GGCAACTATGGATGAACGAAATAGACAGATCGCTGAGATAGGTGCCTCACTGATTAAGCATTGGTAACTG
TCAGACCAAGTTTACTCATATATACTTTAGATTGATTTAAAACTTCATTTTTAATTTAAAAGGATCTAGG
TGAAGATCCTTTTTGATAATCTCATGACCAAAATCCCTTAACGTGAGTTTTCGTTCCACTGAGCGTCAGA
CCCCGTAGAAAAGATCAAAGGATCTTCTTGAGATCCTTTTTTTCTGCGCGTAATCTGCTGCTTGCAAACA
AAAAAACCACCGCTACCAGCGGTGGTTTGTTTGCCGGATCAAGAGCTACCAACTCTTTTTCCGAAGGTAA
CTGGCTTCAGCAGAGCGCAGATACCAAATACTGTTCTTCTAGTGTAGCCGTAGTTAGGCCACCACTTCAA
GAACTCTGTAGCACCGCCTACATACCTCGCTCTGCTAATCCTGTTACCAGTGGCTGCTGCCAGTGGCGAT
AAGTCGTGTCTTACCGGGTTGGACTCAAGACGATAGTTACCGGATAAGGCGCAGCGGTCGGGCTGAACGG
GGGGTTCGTGCACACAGCCCAGCTTGGAGCGAACGACCTACACCGAACTGAGATACCTACAGCGTGAGCT
ATGAGAAAGCGCCACGCTTCCCGAAGGGAGAAAGGCGGACAGGTATCCGGTAAGCGGCAGGGTCGGAACA
GGAGAGCGCACGAGGGAGCTTCCAGGGGGAAACGCCTGGTATCTTTATAGTCCTGTCGGGTTTCGCCACC
TCTGACTTGAGCGTCGATTTTTGTGATGCTCGTCAGGGGGGCGGAGCCTATGGAAAAACGCCAGCAACGC
GGCCTTTTTACGGTTCCTGGCCTTTTGCTGGCCTTTTGCTCACATGTTCTTTCCTGCGTTATCCCCTGAT
TCTGTGGATAACCGTATTACCGCCTTTGAGTGAGCTGATACCGCTCGCCGCAGCCGAACGACCGAGCGCA
GCGAGTCAGTGAGCGAGGAAGCGGAAGAGCGCCCAATACGCAAACCGCCTCTCCCCGCGCGTTGGCCGAT
TCATTAATGCAGCTGGCACGACAGGTTTCCCGACTGGAAAGCGGGCAGTGAGCGCAACGCAATTAATGTG
AGTTAGCTCACTCATTAGGCACCCCAGGCTTTACACTTTATGCTTCCGGCTCGTATGTTGTGTGGAATTG
TGAGCGGATAACAATTTCACACAGGAAACAGCTATGACCATGATTACGCCAAGCGCGCAATTAACCCTCA
CTAAAGGGAACAAAAGCTGGAGCTGCAAGC
